Addgene plasmid #41824: gRNA_Cloning Vector
Purpose: (Empty Backbone) An empty gRNA expression vector, used to create a gRNA to a specific sequence.
Depositing lab: George Church. Depositing organization: Harvard Medical School. Publication: RNA-Guided Human Genome Engineering via Cas9. Mali P, Yang L, Esvelt KM, Aach J, Guell M, Dicarlo JE, Norville JE, Church GM. Science. 2013 Feb 15;339(6121):823-6. doi: 10.1126/science.1232033 PubMed 23287722.
Backbone
  Vector backbone: pCR-Blunt II-TOPO
  Backbone manufacturer: Invitrogen
  Vector type: Mammalian Expression, CRISPR
  Tag / fusion protein: AflII site for Gibson Assembly
Growth in bacteria
  Bacterial resistance: Kanamycin, 50 μg/mL
  Growth temperature: 37°C
  Growth strain: Top10
  Copy number: Unknown
Gene/Insert
  Cloning method: TOPO Cloning
  Sequencing primers: 5′ T7
Terms and licenses: Academic/Nonprofit Terms; Industry Terms: Not Available to Industry
Depositor comments: For more information on Church Lab CRISPR Plasmids please refer to: http://www.addgene.org/crispr/church/
How to cite: gRNA_Cloning Vector was a gift from George Church (Addgene plasmid # 41824 ; http://n2t.net/addgene:41824 ; RRID:Addgene_41824)
