[The description below was written by a language model from this plasmid's Addgene catalogue record, the feature table of its GenBank file and pLannotate feature annotations shown in this document.]
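Description:
gRNA_Cloning Vector is an empty guide RNA expression plasmid for CRISPR/Cas9 work in mammalian cells, built by TOPO cloning a gRNA cassette into the pCR-Blunt II-TOPO backbone. The full 3,914 nt sequence carries a high-copy ColE1/pUC-type origin for propagation in E. coli and a Tn5-derived NeoR/KanR gene, consistent with the catalogued kanamycin selection. A Sh ble (BleoR) gene that confers Zeocin/bleomycin resistance is also present. The remaining annotations are backbone features typical of this TOPO vector: the lac promoter, operator and CAP site, flanking SP6 and T7 promoters, and lacZα and ccdB fragments. The lacZα-ccdB region is the vector's negative-selection element, here lying next to the inserted cassette.

The payload sits on the reverse strand between the T7 and SP6 promoters. It consists of a human U6 RNA polymerase III promoter directly abutting a partial match to the Streptococcus pyogenes Cas9 gRNA scaffold. Fragments of attB1 and attB2 Gateway recombination sites flank the cassette. No target-specific spacer is included. The catalogue entry lists an AflII site intended for Gibson Assembly, which lets a user linearise the plasmid and insert a chosen target sequence, completing a U6-driven guide RNA. That restriction site is not itself annotated in the feature table. The plasmid encodes no Cas9, so the nuclease must be supplied from a separate construct, and no mammalian promoter driving either resistance gene is annotated.

The two shorter GenBank records (992 and 396 bp) cover only part of the plasmid. They span the U6 region, attB2 and adjacent backbone elements, mainly as sequencing-primer sites, and add no further functional parts.
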