Features (pLannotate 1.2.2; 18 found; start..end, strand, type, name):
    662..754     +  CDS            lacI (fragment): lac repressor; lacI; The lac repressor binds to the lac operator to inhibit transcription in E. coli. This inhibition can be relieved by adding lactose or isopropyl-β-D-thiogalactopyranoside (IPTG).
    767..788     +  protein_bind   CAP binding site: CAP binding activates transcription in the presence of cAMP. E. coli catabolite activator protein
    803..833     +  promoter       lac promoter: promoter for the E. coli lac operon
    841..857     +  protein_bind   lac operator: The lac repressor binds to the lac operator to inhibit transcription in E. coli. This inhibition can be relieved by adding lactose or isopropyl-β-D-thiogalactopyranoside (IPTG). lac repressor encoded by lacI
    899..917     +  promoter       SP6 promoter: promoter for bacteriophage SP6 RNA polymerase
   1005..1026    +  protein_bind   attB2 (fragment): mutant version of attB; recombination site for the Gateway® BP reaction BP Clonase™
   1038..1093    -  misc_RNA       gRNA scaffold (fragment): guide RNA scaffold for the Streptococcus pyogenes CRISPR/Cas9 system
   1094..1323    -  promoter       U6 promoter: RNA polymerase III promoter for human U6 snRNA
   1375..1394    -  protein_bind   attB1 (fragment): mutant version of attB; recombination site for the Gateway® BP reaction BP Clonase™
   1463..1481    -  promoter       T7 promoter: promoter for bacteriophage T7 RNA polymerase
   1484..1631    +  CDS            lacZα (fragment): LacZα fragment of β-galactosidase; lacZ fragment
   1641..1944    +  CDS            ccdB (fragment): CcdB, a bacterial toxin that poisons DNA gyrase; ccdB; Plasmids containing the ccdB gene cannot be propagated in standard E. coli strains.
   1992..2261    +  CDS            tnpA (fragment): TN5P_ECOLX - Also known as tnp. Experimental evidence at protein level: Swiss-Prot protein existence level 1. Mediates transposition of transposon Tn5 by a 'cut and paste' mechanism. First, the monomeric transposase binds the 19 bp inverted DNA repeats flanking the transposon. Then, dimerization of the DNA- bound transposase creates a synaptic DNA complex. After nicking of the first DNA strand, excision of the transposon proceeds through a series of intermediates. The transposase then mediates the insertion of the transposon at a new site by strand transfer. The activity of the wild- type tran
   2293..3087    +  CDS            NeoR/KanR: aminoglycoside phosphotransferase from Tn5; aph(3')-II (or nptII); confers resistance to neomycin, kanamycin, and G418 (Geneticin®)
   3108..3158    -  misc_feature   bom (fragment): basis of mobility region from pBR322
   3185..3273    +  promoter       AmpR promoter (fragment): bla
   3293..3667    +  CDS            BleoR: antibiotic-binding protein; Sh ble from Streptoalloteichus hindustanus; confers resistance to bleomycin, phleomycin, and Zeocin™
   3805..479     +  rep_origin     ori (across the origin): high-copy-number ColE1/pMB1/pBR322/pUC origin of replication
>Addgene plasmid #41824 | gRNA_Cloning Vector | addgene full sequence | sequence record 269723 | Addgene NGS Result
TAACTGGCTTCAGCAGAGCGCAGATACCAAATACTGTTCTTCTAGTGTAGCCGTAGTTAGGCCACCACTT
CAAGAACTCTGTAGCACCGCCTACATACCTCGCTCTGCTAATCCTGTTACCAGTGGCTGCTGCCAGTGGC
GATAAGTCGTGTCTTACCGGGTTGGACTCAAGACGATAGTTACCGGATAAGGCGCAGCGGTCGGGCTGAA
CGGGGGGTTCGTGCACACAGCCCAGCTTGGAGCGAACGACCTACACCGAACTGAGATACCTACAGCGTGA
GCTATGAGAAAGCGCCACGCTTCCCGAAGGGAGAAAGGCGGACAGGTATCCGGTAAGCGGCAGGGTCGGA
ACAGGAGAGCGCACGAGGGAGCTTCCAGGGGGAAACGCCTGGTATCTTTATAGTCCTGTCGGGTTTCGCC
ACCTCTGACTTGAGCGTCGATTTTTGTGATGCTCGTCAGGGGGGCGGAGCCTATGGAAAAACGCCAGCAA
CGCGGCCTTTTTACGGTTCCTGGCCTTTTGCTGGCCTTTTGCTCACATGTTCTTTCCTGCGTTATCCCCT
GATTCTGTGGATAACCGTATTACCGCCTTTGAGTGAGCTGATACCGCTCGCCGCAGCCGAACGACCGAGC
GCAGCGAGTCAGTGAGCGAGGAAGCGGAAGAGCGCCCAATACGCAAACCGCCTCTCCCCGCGCGTTGGCC
GATTCATTAATGCAGCTGGCACGACAGGTTTCCCGACTGGAAAGCGGGCAGTGAGCGCAACGCAATTAAT
GTGAGTTAGCTCACTCATTAGGCACCCCAGGCTTTACACTTTATGCTTCCGGCTCGTATGTTGTGTGGAA
TTGTGAGCGGATAACAATTTCACACAGGAAACAGCTATGACCATGATTACGCCAAGCTATTTAGGTGACA
CTATAGAATACTCAAGCTATGCATCAAGCTTGGTACCGAGCTCGGATCCACTAGTAACGGCCGCCAGTGT
GCTGGAATTCGCCCTTTAATGCCAACTTTGTACAAGAAAGCTGGGTCTAGAAAAAAAGCACCGACTCGGT
GCCACTTTTTCAAGTTGATAACGGACTAGCCTTATTTTAACTTAAGATATATAAAGCCAAGAAATCGAAA
TACTTTCAAGTTACGGTAAGCATATGATAGTCCATTTTAAAACATAATTTTAAAACTGCAAACTACCCAA
GAAATTATTACTTTCTACGTCACGTATTTTGTACTAATATCTTTGTGTTTACAGTCAAATTAATTCTAAT
TATCTCTCTAACAGCCTTGTATCGTATATGCAAATATGAAGGAATCATGGGAAATAGGCCCTCTTCCTGC
CCGACCTTGGTACCGGATCCAGTCGACTGAATTGGTTCCTTTAAAGCCTGCTTTTTTGTACAAAGGGCGA
ATTCTGCAGATATCCATCACACTGGCGGCCGCTCGAGCATGCATCTAGAGGGCCCAATTCGCCCTATAGT
GAGTCGTATTACAATTCACTGGCCGTCGTTTTACAACGTCGTGACTGGGAAAACCCTGGCGTTACCCAAC
TTAATCGCCTTGCAGCACATCCCCCTTTCGCCAGCTGGCGTAATAGCGAAGAGGCCCGCACCGATCGCCC
TTCCCAACAGTTGCGCAGCCTATACGTACGGCAGTTTAAGGTTTACACCTATAAAAGAGAGAGCCGTTAT
CGTCTGTTTGTGGATGTACAGAGTGATATTATTGACACGCCGGGGCGACGGATGGTGATCCCCCTGGCCA
GTGCACGTCTGCTGTCAGATAAAGTCTCCCGTGAACTTTACCCGGTGGTGCATATCGGGGATGAAAGCTG
GCGCATGATGACCACCGATATGGCCAGTGTGCCGGTCTCCGTTATCGGGGAAGAAGTGGCTGATCTCAGC
CACCGCGAAAATGACATCAAAAACGCCATTAACCTGATGTTCTGGGGAATATAAATGTCAGGCATGAGAT
TATCAAAAAGGATCTTCACCTAGATCCTTTTCACGTAGAAAGCCAGTCCGCAGAAACGGTGCTGACCCCG
GATGAATGTCAGCTACTGGGCTATCTGGACAAGGGAAAACGCAAGCGCAAAGAGAAAGCAGGTAGCTTGC
AGTGGGCTTACATGGCGATAGCTAGACTGGGCGGTTTTATGGACAGCAAGCGAACCGGAATTGCCAGCTG
GGGCGCCCTCTGGTAAGGTTGGGAAGCCCTGCAAAGTAAACTGGATGGCTTTCTTGCCGCCAAGGATCTG
ATGGCGCAGGGGATCAAGCTCTGATCAAGAGACAGGATGAGGATCGTTTCGCATGATTGAACAAGATGGA
TTGCACGCAGGTTCTCCGGCCGCTTGGGTGGAGAGGCTATTCGGCTATGACTGGGCACAACAGACAATCG
GCTGCTCTGATGCCGCCGTGTTCCGGCTGTCAGCGCAGGGGCGCCCGGTTCTTTTTGTCAAGACCGACCT
GTCCGGTGCCCTGAATGAACTGCAAGACGAGGCAGCGCGGCTATCGTGGCTGGCCACGACGGGCGTTCCT
TGCGCAGCTGTGCTCGACGTTGTCACTGAAGCGGGAAGGGACTGGCTGCTATTGGGCGAAGTGCCGGGGC
AGGATCTCCTGTCATCTCACCTTGCTCCTGCCGAGAAAGTATCCATCATGGCTGATGCAATGCGGCGGCT
GCATACGCTTGATCCGGCTACCTGCCCATTCGACCACCAAGCGAAACATCGCATCGAGCGAGCACGTACT
CGGATGGAAGCCGGTCTTGTCGATCAGGATGATCTGGACGAAGAGCATCAGGGGCTCGCGCCAGCCGAAC
TGTTCGCCAGGCTCAAGGCGAGCATGCCCGACGGCGAGGATCTCGTCGTGACCCATGGCGATGCCTGCTT
GCCGAATATCATGGTGGAAAATGGCCGCTTTTCTGGATTCATCGACTGTGGCCGGCTGGGTGTGGCGGAC
CGCTATCAGGACATAGCGTTGGCTACCCGTGATATTGCTGAAGAGCTTGGCGGCGAATGGGCTGACCGCT
TCCTCGTGCTTTACGGTATCGCCGCTCCCGATTCGCAGCGCATCGCCTTCTATCGCCTTCTTGACGAGTT
CTTCTGAATTATTAACGCTTACAATTTCCTGATGCGGTATTTTCTCCTTACGCATCTGTGCGGTATTTCA
CACCGCATCAGGTGGCACTTTTCGGGGAAATGTGCGCGGAACCCCTATTTGTTTATTTTTCTAAATACAT
TCAAATATGTATCCGCTCATGAGACAATAACCCTGATAAATGCTTCAATAATAGCACGTGAGGAGGGCCA
CCATGGCCAAGTTGACCAGTGCCGTTCCGGTGCTCACCGCGCGCGACGTCGCCGGAGCGGTCGAGTTCTG
GACCGACCGGCTCGGGTTCTCCCGGGACTTCGTGGAGGACGACTTCGCCGGTGTGGTCCGGGACGACGTG
ACCCTGTTCATCAGCGCGGTCCAGGACCAGGTGGTGCCGGACAACACCCTGGCCTGGGTGTGGGTGCGCG
GCCTGGACGAGCTGTACGCCGAGTGGTCGGAGGTCGTGTCCACGAACTTCCGGGACGCCTCCGGGCCGGC
CATGACCGAGATCGGCGAGCAGCCGTGGGGGCGGGAGTTCGCCCTGCGCGACCCGGCCGGCAACTGCGTG
CACTTCGTGGCCGAGGAGCAGGACTGACACGTGCTAAAACTTCATTTTTAATTTAAAAGGATCTAGGTGA
AGATCCTTTTTGATAATCTCATGACCAAAATCCCTTAACGTGAGTTTTCGTTCCACTGAGCGTCAGACCC
CGTAGAAAAGATCAAAGGATCTTCTTGAGATCCTTTTTTTCTGCGCGTAATCTGCTGCTTGCAAACAAAA
AAACCACCGCTACCAGCGGTGGTTTGTTTGCCGGATCAAGAGCTACCAACTCTTTTTCCGAAGG
