LOCUS       Exported 396 bp ds-DNA linear SYN 17-MAY-2021
DEFINITION  An empty gRNA expression vector, used to create a gRNA to a specific
            sequence..
ACCESSION   .
VERSION     .
KEYWORDS    gRNA_Cloning Vector
SOURCE      synthetic DNA construct
  ORGANISM  synthetic DNA construct
REFERENCE   1 (bases 1 to 396)
  AUTHORS   Mali P, Yang L, Esvelt KM, Aach J, Guell M, Dicarlo JE, Norville JE,
            Church GM
  TITLE     RNA-Guided Human Genome Engineering via Cas9.
  JOURNAL   Science. 2013 Jan 3.
  PUBMED    23287722
REFERENCE   2 (bases 1 to 396)
  AUTHORS   .
  TITLE     Direct Submission
  JOURNAL   Exported May 17, 2021 from SnapGene Server 1.1.58
            http://www.snapgene.com
FEATURES             Location/Qualifiers
     source          1..396
                     /organism="synthetic DNA construct"
                     /mol_type="other DNA"
     primer_bind     70..90
                     /label=hU6-F
                     /note="Human U6 promoter, forward primer"
     primer_bind     241..260
                     /label=LKO.1 5'
                     /note="Human U6 promoter, forward primer"
     protein_bind    complement(367..391)
                     /gene="mutant version of attB"
                     /label=attB2
                     /bound_moiety="BP Clonase(TM)"
                     /note="recombination site for the Gateway(R) BP reaction"
ORIGIN
        1 tgtacaaaaa agcaggcttt aaaggaacca attcagtcga ctggatccgg taccaaggtc
       61 gggcaggaag agggcctatt tcccatgatt ccttcatatt tgcatatacg atacaaggct
      121 gttagagaga taattagaat taatttgact gtaaacacaa agatattagt acaaaatacg
      181 tgacgtagaa agtaataatt tcttgggtag tttgcagttt taaaattatg ttttaaaatg
      241 gactatcata tgcttaccgt aacttgaaag tatttcgatt tcttggcttt atatatctta
      301 agttaaaata aggctagtcc gttatcaact tgaaaaagtg gcaccgagtc ggtgcttttt
      361 ttctagaccc agctttcttg tacaaagttg gcatta
//
