LOCUS       Exported 992 bp ds-DNA linear SYN 17-MAY-2021
DEFINITION  An empty gRNA expression vector, used to create a gRNA to a specific
            sequence..
ACCESSION   .
VERSION     .
KEYWORDS    gRNA_Cloning Vector
SOURCE      synthetic DNA construct
  ORGANISM  synthetic DNA construct
REFERENCE   1 (bases 1 to 992)
  AUTHORS   Mali P, Yang L, Esvelt KM, Aach J, Guell M, Dicarlo JE, Norville JE,
            Church GM
  TITLE     RNA-Guided Human Genome Engineering via Cas9.
  JOURNAL   Science. 2013 Jan 3.
  PUBMED    23287722
REFERENCE   2 (bases 1 to 992)
  AUTHORS   .
  TITLE     Direct Submission
  JOURNAL   Exported May 17, 2021 from SnapGene Server 1.1.58
            http://www.snapgene.com
FEATURES             Location/Qualifiers
     source          1..992
                     /organism="synthetic DNA construct"
                     /mol_type="other DNA"
     primer_bind     115..135
                     /label=hU6-F
                     /note="Human U6 promoter, forward primer"
     primer_bind     286..305
                     /label=LKO.1 5'
                     /note="Human U6 promoter, forward primer"
     protein_bind    complement(412..436)
                     /gene="mutant version of attB"
                     /label=attB2
                     /bound_moiety="BP Clonase(TM)"
                     /note="recombination site for the Gateway(R) BP reaction"
     promoter        complement(521..539)
                     /label=SP6 promoter
                     /note="promoter for bacteriophage SP6 RNA polymerase"
     primer_bind     complement(522..539)
                     /label=SP6
                     /note="SP6 promoter, forward primer"
     primer_bind     complement(557..573)
                     /label=M13 rev
                     /note="common sequencing primer, one of multiple similar
                     variants"
     primer_bind     complement(557..573)
                     /label=M13 Reverse
                     /note="In lacZ gene. Also called M13-rev"
     primer_bind     complement(570..592)
                     /label=M13/pUC Reverse
                     /note="In lacZ gene"
     protein_bind    581..597
                     /label=lac operator
                     /bound_moiety="lac repressor encoded by lacI"
                     /note="The lac repressor binds to the lac operator to
                     inhibit transcription in E. coli. This inhibition can be
                     relieved by adding lactose or
                     isopropyl-beta-D-thiogalactopyranoside (IPTG)."
     promoter        complement(605..635)
                     /label=lac promoter
                     /note="promoter for the E. coli lac operon"
     protein_bind    650..671
                     /label=CAP binding site
                     /bound_moiety="E. coli catabolite activator protein"
                     /note="CAP binding activates transcription in the presence
                     of cAMP."
     primer_bind     complement(788..805)
                     /label=L4440
                     /note="L4440 vector, forward primer"
ORIGIN
        1 ctcgagcggc cgccagtgtg atggatatct gcagaattcg ccctttgtac aaaaaagcag
       61 gctttaaagg aaccaattca gtcgactgga tccggtacca aggtcgggca ggaagagggc
      121 ctatttccca tgattccttc atatttgcat atacgataca aggctgttag agagataatt
      181 agaattaatt tgactgtaaa cacaaagata ttagtacaaa atacgtgacg tagaaagtaa
      241 taatttcttg ggtagtttgc agttttaaaa ttatgtttta aaatggacta tcatatgctt
      301 accgtaactt gaaagtattt cgatttcttg gctttatata tcttaagtta aaataaggct
      361 agtccgttat caacttgaaa aagtggcacc gagtcggtgc tttttttcta gacccagctt
      421 tcttgtacaa agttggcatt aaagggcgaa ttccagcaca ctggcggccg ttactagtgg
      481 atccgagctc ggtaccaagc ttgatgcata gcttgagtat tctatagtgt cacctaaata
      541 gcttggcgta atcatggtca tagctgtttc ctgtgtgaaa ttgttatccg ctcacaattc
      601 cacacaacat acgagccgga agcataaagt gtaaagcctg gggtgcctaa tgagtgagct
      661 aactcacatt aattgcgttg cgctcactgc ccgctttcca gtcgggaaac ctgtcgtgcc
      721 agctgcatta atgaatcggc caacgcgcgg ggagaggcgg tttgcgtatt gggcgctctt
      781 ccgcttcctc gctcactgac tcgctgcgct cggtcgttcg gctgcggcga gcggtatcag
      841 ctcactcaaa ggcggtaata cggttatcca cagaatcagg ggataacgca ggaaagaaca
      901 tgtgagcaaa aggccagcaa aaggccagga accgtaaaaa ggccgcgttg ctggcgtttt
      961 ccataggctc cgcccccctg acgagcatca ca
//
