>Addgene plasmid #41824 | gRNA_Cloning Vector | depositor partial sequence | sequence record 57079 | Empty backbone
AGCGCCCAATACGCAAACCGCCTCTCCCCGCGCGTTGGCCGATTCATTAATGCAGCTGGCACGACAGGTT
TCCCGACTGGAAAGCGGGCAGTGAGCGCAACGCAATTAATGTGAGTTAGCTCACTCATTAGGCACCCCAG
GCTTTACACTTTATGCTTCCGGCTCGTATGTTGTGTGGAATTGTGAGCGGATAACAATTTCACACAGGAA
ACAGCTATGACCATGATTACGCCAAGCTATTTAGGTGACACTATAGAATACTCAAGCTATGCATCAAGCT
TGGTACCGAGCTCGGATCCACTAGTAACGGCCGCCAGTGTGCTGGAATTCGCCCTTAAGGGCGAATTCTG
CAGATATCCATCACACTGGCGGCCGCTCGAGCATGCATCTAGAGGGCCCAATTCGCCCTATAGTGAGTCG
TATTACAATTCACTGGCCGTCGTTTTACAACGTCGTGACTGGGAAAACCCTGGCGTTACCCAACTTAATC
GCCTTGCAGCACATCCCCCTTTCGCCAGCTGGCGTAATAGCGAAGAGGCCCGCACCGATCGCCCTTCCCA
ACAGTTGCGCAGCCTATACGTACGGCAGTTTAAGGTTTACACCTATAAAAGAGAGAGCCGTTATCGTCTG
TTTGTGGATGTACAGAGTGATATTATTGACACGCCGGGGCGACGGATGGTGATCCCCCTGGCCAGTGCAC
GTCTGCTGTCAGATAAAGTCTCCCGTGAACTTTACCCGGTGGTGCATATCGGGGATGAAAGCTGGCGCAT
GATGACCACCGATATGGCCAGTGTGCCGGTCTCCGTTATCGGGGAAGAAGTGGCTGATCTCAGCCACCGC
GAAAATGACATCAAAAACGCCATTAACCTGATGTTCTGGGGAATATAAATGTCAGGCATGAGATTATCAA
AAAGGATCTTCACCTAGATCCTTTTCACGTAGAAAGCCAGTCCGCAGAAACGGTGCTGACCCCGGATGAA
TGTCAGCTACTGGGCTATCTGGACAAGGGAAAACGCAAGCGCAAAGAGAAAGCAGGTAGCTTGCAGTGGG
CTTACATGGCGATAGCTAGACTGGGCGGTTTTATGGACAGCAAGCGAACCGGAATTGCCAGCTGGGGCGC
CCTCTGGTAAGGTTGGGAAGCCCTGCAAAGTAAACTGGATGGCTTTCTCGCCGCCAAGGATCTGATGGCG
CAGGGGATCAAGCTCTGATCAAGAGACAGGATGAGGATCGTTTCGCATGATTGAACAAGATGGATTGCAC
GCAGGTTCTCCGGCCGCTTGGGTGGAGAGGCTATTCGGCTATGACTGGGCACAACAGACAATCGGCTGCT
CTGATGCCGCCGTGTTCCGGCTGTCAGCGCAGGGGCGCCCGGTTCTTTTTGTCAAGACCGACCTGTCCGG
TGCCCTGAATGAACTGCAAGACGAGGCAGCGCGGCTATCGTGGCTGGCCACGACGGGCGTTCCTTGCGCA
GCTGTGCTCGACGTTGTCACTGAAGCGGGAAGGGACTGGCTGCTATTGGGCGAAGTGCCGGGGCAGGATC
TCCTGTCATCTCACCTTGCTCCTGCCGAGAAAGTATCCATCATGGCTGATGCAATGCGGCGGCTGCATAC
GCTTGATCCGGCTACCTGCCCATTCGACCACCAAGCGAAACATCGCATCGAGCGAGCACGTACTCGGATG
GAAGCCGGTCTTGTCGATCAGGATGATCTGGACGAAGAGCATCAGGGGCTCGCGCCAGCCGAACTGTTCG
CCAGGCTCAAGGCGAGCATGCCCGACGGCGAGGATCTCGTCGTGACCCATGGCGATGCCTGCTTGCCGAA
TATCATGGTGGAAAATGGCCGCTTTTCTGGATTCATCGACTGTGGCCGGCTGGGTGTGGCGGACCGCTAT
CAGGACATAGCGTTGGCTACCCGTGATATTGCTGAAGAGCTTGGCGGCGAATGGGCTGACCGCTTCCTCG
TGCTTTACGGTATCGCCGCTCCCGATTCGCAGCGCATCGCCTTCTATCGCCTTCTTGACGAGTTCTTCTG
AATTATTAACGCTTACAATTTCCTGATGCGGTATTTTCTCCTTACGCATCTGTGCGGTATTTCACACCGC
ATACAGGTGGCACTTTTCGGGGAAATGTGCGCGGAACCCCTATTTGTTTATTTTTCTAAATACATTCAAA
TATGTATCCGCTCATGAGACAATAACCCTGATAAATGCTTCAATAATAGCACGTGAGGAGGGCCACCATG
GCCAAGTTGACCAGTGCCGTTCCGGTGCTCACCGCGCGCGACGTCGCCGGAGCGGTCGAGTTCTGGACCG
ACCGGCTCGGGTTCTCCCGGGACTTCGTGGAGGACGACTTCGCCGGTGTGGTCCGGGACGACGTGACCCT
GTTCATCAGCGCGGTCCAGGACCAGGTGGTGCCGGACAACACCCTGGCCTGGGTGTGGGTGCGCGGCCTG
GACGAGCTGTACGCCGAGTGGTCGGAGGTCGTGTCCACGAACTTCCGGGACGCCTCCGGGCCGGCCATGA
CCGAGATCGGCGAGCAGCCGTGGGGGCGGGAGTTCGCCCTGCGCGACCCGGCCGGCAACTGCGTGCACTT
CGTGGCCGAGGAGCAGGACTGACACGTGCTAAAACTTCATTTTTAATTTAAAAGGATCTAGGTGAAGATC
CTTTTTGATAATCTCATGACCAAAATCCCTTAACGTGAGTTTTCGTTCCACTGAGCGTCAGACCCCGTAG
AAAAGATCAAAGGATCTTCTTGAGATCCTTTTTTTCTGCGCGTAATCTGCTGCTTGCAAACAAAAAAACC
ACCGCTACCAGCGGTGGTTTGTTTGCCGGATCAAGAGCTACCAACTCTTTTTCCGAAGGTAACTGGCTTC
AGCAGAGCGCAGATACCAAATACTGTCCTTCTAGTGTAGCCGTAGTTAGGCCACCACTTCAAGAACTCTG
TAGCACCGCCTACATACCTCGCTCTGCTAATCCTGTTACCAGTGGCTGCTGCCAGTGGCGATAAGTCGTG
TCTTACCGGGTTGGACTCAAGACGATAGTTACCGGATAAGGCGCAGCGGTCGGGCTGAACGGGGGGTTCG
TGCACACAGCCCAGCTTGGAGCGAACGACCTACACCGAACTGAGATACCTACAGCGTGAGCTATGAGAAA
GCGCCACGCTTCCCGAAGGGAGAAAGGCGGACAGGTATCCGGTAAGCGGCAGGGTCGGAACAGGAGAGCG
CACGAGGGAGCTTCCAGGGGGAAACGCCTGGTATCTTTATAGTCCTGTCGGGTTTCGCCACCTCTGACTT
GAGCGTCGATTTTTGTGATGCTCGTCAGGGGGGCGGAGCCTATGGAAAAACGCCAGCAACGCGGCCTTTT
TACGGTTCCTGGGCTTTTGCTGGCCTTTTGCTCACATGTTCTTTCCTGCGTTATCCCCTGATTCTGTGGA
TAACCGTATTACCGCCTTTGAGTGAGCTGATACCGCTCGCCGCAGCCGAACGACCGAGCGCAGCGAGTCA
GTGAGCGAGGAAGCGGAAG
